>Addgene plasmid #214767 | pMSCV-IRES-GFP/CREB3L1 | addgene full sequence | sequence record 429197 | Addgene NGS Result
GCCGAGTGAGGGGTTGTGGGCTCTTTTATTGAGCTCGGGGAGCAGAAGCGCGCGAACAGAAGCGAGAAGC
GAACTGATTGGTTAGTTCAAATAAGGCACAGGGTCATTTCAGGTCCTTGGGGCACCCTGGAAACATCTGA
TGGTTCTCTAGAAACTGCTGAGGGCGGGACCGCATCTGGGGACCATCTGTTCTTGGCCCTGAGCCGGGGC
AGGAACTGCTTACCACAGATATCCTGTTTGGCCCATATTCTGCTGTCTCTCTGTTCCTAACCTTGATCTG
AACTTCTCTATTCTCAGTTATGTATTTTCCATGCCTTGCAAAATGGCGTTACTTAAGCTAGCTTGCCAAA
CCTACAGGTGGGGTCTTTCATTCCCCCCTTTTTCTGGAGACTAAATAAAATCTTTTATTTTATCTATGGC
TCGTACTCTATAGGCTTCAGCTGGTGATATTGTTGAGTCAAAACTAGAGCCTGGACCACTGATATCCTGT
CTTTAACAAATTGGACTAATCGCCTCTACGCCGGACGCATCGTGGCCGGCATCACCGGCGCCACAGGTGC
GGTTGCTGGCGCCTATATCGCCGACATCACCGATGGGGAAGATCGGGCTCGCCACTTCGGGCTCATGAGC
GCTTGTTTCGGCGTGGGTATGGTGGCAGGCCCCGTGGCCGGGGGACTGTTGGGCGCCATCTCCTTGCATG
CACCATTCCTTGCGCCGTCGTTTTACAACGTCGTGACTGGGAAAACCCTGGCGTTACCCAACTTAATCGC
CTTGCAGCACATCCCCCTTTCGCCAGCTGGCGTAATAGCGAAGAGGCCCGCACCGATCGCCCTTCCCAAC
AGTTGCGCAGCCTGAATGGCGAATGGCGCCTGATGCGGTATTTTCTCCTTACGCATCTGTGCGGTATTTC
ACACCGCATATGGTGCACTCTCAGTACAATCTGCTCTGATGCCGCATAGTTAAGCCAGCCCCGACACCCG
CCAACACCCGCTGACGCGCCCTGACGGGCTTGTCTGCTCCCGGCATCCGCTTACAGACAAGCTGTGACCG
TCTCCGGGAGCTGCATGTGTCAGAGGTTTTCACCGTCATCACCGAAACGCGCGAGACGAAAGGGCCTCGT
GATACGCCTATTTTTATAGGTTAATGTCATGATAATAATGGTTTCTTAGACGTCAGGTGGCACTTTTCGG
GGAAATGTGCGCGGAACCCCTATTTGTTTATTTTTCTAAATACATTCAAATATGTATCCGCTCATGAGAC
AATAACCCTGATAAATGCTTCAATAATATTGAAAAAGGAAGAGTATGAGTATTCAACATTTCCGTGTCGC
CCTTATTCCCTTTTTTGCGGCATTTTGCCTTCCTGTTTTTGCTCACCCAGAAACGCTGGTGAAAGTAAAA
GATGCTGAAGATCAGTTGGGTGCACGAGTGGGTTACATCGAACTGGATCTCAACAGCGGTAAGATCCTTG
AGAGTTTTCGCCCCGAAGAACGTTTTCCAATGATGAGCACTTTTAAAGTTCTGCTATGTGGCGCGGTATT
ATCCCGTATTGACGCCGGGCAAGAGCAACTCGGTCGCCGCATACACTATTCTCAGAATGACTTGGTTGAG
TACTCACCAGTCACAGAAAAGCATCTTACGGATGGCATGACAGTAAGAGAATTATGCAGTGCTGCCATAA
CCATGAGTGATAACACTGCGGCCAACTTACTTCTGACAACGATCGGAGGACCGAAGGAGCTAACCGCTTT
TTTGCACAACATGGGGGATCATGTAACTCGCCTTGATCGTTGGGAACCGGAGCTGAATGAAGCCATACCA
AACGACGAGCGTGACACCACGATGCCTGTAGCAATGGCAACAACGTTGCGCAAACTATTAACTGGCGAAC
TACTTACTCTAGCTTCCCGGCAACAATTAATAGACTGGATGGAGGCGGATAAAGTTGCAGGACCACTTCT
GCGCTCGGCCCTTCCGGCTGGCTGGTTTATTGCTGATAAATCTGGAGCCGGTGAGCGTGGGTCTCGCGGT
ATCATTGCAGCACTGGGGCCAGATGGTAAGCCCTCCCGTATCGTAGTTATCTACACGACGGGGAGTCAGG
CAACTATGGATGAACGAAATAGACAGATCGCTGAGATAGGTGCCTCACTGATTAAGCATTGGTAACTGTC
AGACCAAGTTTACTCATATATACTTTAGATTGATTTAAAACTTCATTTTTAATTTAAAAGGATCTAGGTG
AAGATCCTTTTTGATAATCTCATGACCAAAATCCCTTAACGTGAGTTTTCGTTCCACTGAGCGTCAGACC
CCGTAGAAAAGATCAAAGGATCTTCTTGAGATCCTTTTTTTCTGCGCGTAATCTGCTGCTTGCAAACAAA
AAAACCACCGCTACCAGCGGTGGTTTGTTTGCCGGATCAAGAGCTACCAACTCTTTTTCCGAAGGTAACT
GGCTTCAGCAGAGCGCAGATACCAAATACTGTTCTTCTAGTGTAGCCGTAGTTAGGCCACCACTTCAAGA
ACTCTGTAGCACCGCCTACATACCTCGCTCTGCTAATCCTGTTACCAGTGGCTGCTGCCAGTGGCGATAA
GTCGTGTCTTACCGGGTTGGACTCAAGACGATAGTTACCGGATAAGGCGCAGCGGTCGGGCTGAACGGGG
GGTTCGTGCACACAGCCCAGCTTGGAGCGAACGACCTACACCGAACTGAGATACCTACAGCGTGAGCTAT
GAGAAAGCGCCACGCTTCCCGAAGGGAGAAAGGCGGACAGGTATCCGGTAAGCGGCAGGGTCGGAACAGG
AGAGCGCACGAGGGAGCTTCCAGGGGGAAACGCCTGGTATCTTTATAGTCCTGTCGGGTTTCGCCACCTC
TGACTTGAGCGTCGATTTTTGTGATGCTCGTCAGGGGGGCGGAGCCTATGGAAAAACGCCAGCAACGCGG
CCTTTTTACGGTTCCTGGCCTTTTGCTGGCCTTTTGCTCACATGTTCTTTCCTGCGTTATCCCCTGATTC
TGTGGATAACCGTATTACCGCCTTTGAGTGAGCTGATACCGCTCGCCGCAGCCGAACGACCGAGCGCAGC
GAGTCAGTGAGCGAGGAAGCGGAAGAGCGCCCAATACGCAAACCGCCTCTCCCCGCGCGTTGGCCGATTC
ATTAATGCAGCTGGCACGACAGGTTTCCCGACTGGAAAGCGGGCAGTGAGCGCAACGCAATTAATGTGAG
TTAGCTCACTCATTAGGCACCCCAGGCTTTACACTTTATGCTTCCGGCTCGTATGTTGTGTGGAATTGTG
AGCGGATAACAATTTCACAATTCTCCCCAGCTCTTTCTGCGCTGTCCATAATGAACTATTTCAGGAGTAT
TGGAGTATGTGGATTCAAAACAGTGGCTAATTGAGTCAGGATTACTTAATATTCGACTCCTACCCTCAGA
ATGTTGTTCTCCAACTTCAAGAAACTGTTACCCATGAAAGACCCCCGCTGACGGGTAGTCAATCACTCAG
AGGAGACCCTCCCAAGGAACAGCGAGACCACAAGTCGGATGCAACTGCAAGAGGGTTTATTGGATACACG
GGTACCCGGGCGACGCAGTCTATCGGAGGACTGGCGCGCCGAGTGAGGGGTTGTGGGCTCTTTTATTGAG
CTCGGGGAGCAGAAGCGCGCGAACAGAAGCGAGAAGCGAACTGATTGGTTAGTTCAAATAAGGCACAGGG
TCATTTCAGGTCCTTGGGGCACCCTGGAAACATCTGATGGTTCTCTAGAAACTGCTGAGGGCGGGACCGC
ATCTGGGGACCATCTGTTCTTGGCCCTGAGCCGGGGCAGGAACTGCTTACCACAGATATCCTGTTTGGCC
CATATTCTGCTGTCTCTCTGTTCCTAACCTTGATCTGAACTTCTCTATTCTCAGTTATGTATTTTCCATG
CCTTGCAAAATGGCGTTACTTAAGCTAGCTTGCCAAACCTACAGGTGGGGTCTTTCATTCCCCCCTTTTT
CTGGAGACTAAATAAAATCTTTTATTTTATCGATATCAGCGCTTTAAATTTGCGCATGCTAGCTATAGTT
CTAGAGGTACCGGTTGTTAACGTTAGCCGGCTACCTGAAGCTTGCATGCCTGCAGGTCGACTCTAGAGTC
GCGGCCGCTTACTTGTACAGCTCGTCCATGCCGCCGGTGGAGTGGCGGCCCTCGGCGCGTTCGTACTGTT
CCACGATGGTGTAGTCCTCGTTGTGGGAGGTGATGTCCAACTTGATGTCGACGATGTAGGCGCCGGGCAG
CTGCACGGGCTTCTTGGCCTTGTAGGTGGTCTTGACCTCGGAGGTGTAGTGGCCGCCGTCCTTCAGCTTC
AGCCTCATCTTGATCTTGCCCTTCAGGGCACCGTCCTCGGGGTACATCCGCTCGGAGGAGGCCTCCCAGC
CCATGGTCTTCTTCTGCATCACGGGGCCGTCGGAGGGGAAGTTGGTGCCGCGCAGCTTCACCTTGTAGAT
GAACTCGCCGTCCTGCAGGGAGGAGTCCTGGGTCACGGTCACCACGCCGCCGTCCTCGTAGTTCATCACG
CGCTCCCACTTGAAGCCCTCGGGGAAGGACAGCTTGAAGTAGTCGGGGATGTCGGCGGGGTGCTTCACGT
AGGCCTTGGAGCCGTAGGTGAAATGAGGGGACAGGATGTCCCAGGCGAAGGGCAGGGGGCCACCCTTGGT
CACCTTCAGCTTAGCGGTCTGAAAGCCCTCGTAGGGGCGGCCCTCGCCCTCGCCCTCGATCTCGAACTCG
TGGCCGTTCACGGAGCCCTCCATGCGCACCTTGAAGCGCATGAACTCCTTGATGATGGCCATGTTATTCT
CCTCGCCCTTGCTCACCATTCATGGTATTATCGTGTTTTTCAAAGGAAAACCACGTCCCCGTGGTTCGGG
GGGCCTAGACGTTTTTTTAACCTCGACTAAACACATGTAAAGCATGTGCACCGAGGCCCCAGATCAGATC
CCATACAATGGGGTACCTTCTGGGCATCCTTCAGCCCCTTGTTGAATACGCTTGAGGAGAGCCATTTGAC
TCTTTCCACAACTATCCAACTCACAACGTGGCACTGGGGTTGTGCCGCCTTTGCAGGTGTATCTTATACA
CGTGGCTTTTGGCCGCAGAGGCACCTGTCGCCAGGTGGGGGGTTCCGCTGCCTGCAAAGGGTCGCTACAG
ACGTTGTTTGTCTTCAAGAAGCTTCCAGAGGAACTGCTTCCTTCACGACATTCAACAGACCTTGCATTCC
TTTGGCGAGAGGGGAAAGACCCCTAGGAATGCTCGTCAAGAAGACAGGGCCAGGTTTCCGGGCCCTCACA
TTGCCAAAAGACGGCAATATGGTGGAAAATAACATATAGACAAACGCACACCGGCCTTATTCCAAGCGGC
TTCGGCCAGTAACGTTAGGGGGGGGGCGGAATTGATCCCGCTCGAGCTAGGAGAGTTTGATGGTGGTGTT
GGGGCCCAGATCCCTGTCGTGGAACCACTCCTTGGAGTGGGAGAAGTCGGGGCTGGTGCCGTTTCCACCG
TCTTTAGGCCAGGCCTCACTCAGGTACTTGGTGGTCTCGTGGGTGCTGTCCAGGTGATCATGCTGCAGGT
GGTCCCGGGGCCGCTGCTCTGCCGGCCCCCCGGGGTTGATTTCCCAGCCATCTGGGGGCTCCATGGGCAG
CAGGGTGCTGCGGCCATCTTCCCATAAGCCTGCCCCGTCATCGTAGAATAGGAGGCTTCGGGAGGGCATC
TGGCTGGCCGTGTAGACGCCGTCTGCGGCCAGGGGGTCTTCCTTCACAGTCTGGGAGCCGGAGGAGAACT
CGGGAAGGCAGGGCACGAGGGAGCCCAGCACCAGAACAAAGCACAAGGCTGCCACCATGAGGCAGGTCCC
AGTCTGGGTGGCGGCCATCTTGTAAGGTCTGGAGATCTTGTTGGTGACCAGAGTCTGGAGTTTCTGCAGC
TGCTGGAGCAGGGTCCTGTTGGCATTCTCCAGGGTCTCCACCTTCTTCCACAGTTCATTGTTCTCAGATG
TAAATGTCTCCACCTTCTTTTCTAGACACTCCACATACTCCTTCTTCTTACGACGGCTCTCCTGGGCTGA
GATCTTGTTCTTGATTTTCCTCCGGACTCTCTTCAAGGCCTTCTCCTCGGCTTTGGTGAGGGGGAGTTTT
GTGGGGATGGGGTAGCCCTCAGCAATCAGGGTCCGCTTCTCCTCCTCTGTCAGGAGCAGTGGCCCTGATG
TCCCCTGTAATTTGTGAGGGGCAGTGAGGAGTGGGGAGGTGGAGATGGCCGTGGAGGAGCGCGCCATGGG
CCTGACAGGGCTGGAGGGGGGCAGAGAGCGGGGACTCTGGGAGCCGTCGCTGTCACTGCCATGGCTGCTG
GGGGGCGTCGGAGGCATCTGCACCAGGTCCTCCGGTGTCACTTTGAGGAACTGGTTCACCTCCAGAGGCT
CTGCTTTGATCACTGGCAGCTGAGTCATCTCTCCCGGGGCCTGGTGGGGGATGGGCAGCCTGGACAAGGG
GCTGAGGCCCAGCAGCGGGGTGGTGGCCATGGCGGCCGCGGCAGCCATGGCCGAGGGGGCAGCCAGAGGG
TCCACGGGCAGCTCCGGGCTCTGCTCCTGCTTCACCATGATGGAGCACAGTTTGTGTCCCAGCGCCCATG
CTCCATGCTCTGCATCTTGGGTGGTGTCCTCCATCTTGATGGGCACAAGGGGGCTCTGGGGCGCTGAGTC
GCCGCTCAGGGAGTAGCTGTGCTCCGCCTGGATGCCTGGCGTAGGGGAGTCCAGTTCCATGTCCAATAGA
GGGCTCTTCTCATCCAGCACAGGGTCATCAAAGAAGCTGCTGAACAGGTCATTGGAGAAGTCCTCCATGT
TCTCCGTAAAGTGGTCCAGGTGCTCAGGAAAGTGCGCATTGTTGAGGAAGTCCGACTCGTTCAGATCCCC
CAAGTCCAGGAAGCTGGATCCGGGGAACAGCCTGTCGGCCGGGAAGGGTTCCAAGACGGCGTCCATGGTG
GCGAATTCCGGCGCCTAGAGAAGGAGTGAGGGCTGGATAAAGGGAGGATCGAGGCGGGGTCGAACGAGGA
GGTTCAAGGGGGAGAGACGGGGCGGATGGAGGAAGAGGAGGCGGAGGCTTAGGGTGTACAAAGGGCTTGA
CCCAGGGAGGGGGGTCAAAAGCCAAGGCTTCCCAGGTCACGATGTAGGGGACCTGGTCTGGGTGTCCATG
CGGGCCAGGTGAAAAGACCTTGATCTTAACCTGGGTGATGAGGTCTCGGTTAAAGGTGCCGTCTCGCGGC
CATCCGACGTTAAAGGTTGGCCATTCTGCAGAGCAGAAGGTAACCCAACGTCTCTTCTTGACATCTACCG
ACTGGTTGTGAGCGATCCGCTCGACATCTTTCCAGTGACCTAAGGTCAAACTTAAGGGAGTGGTAACAGT
CTGGCCCTAATTTTCAGACAAATACAGAAACACAGTCAGACAGAGACAACACAGAACGATGCTGCAGCGC
TGCAGCAGACAAGACGCGCGGCTTCGGTTCCAAACCGAAAGCAAAAATTCAGACGGAGGCGGGAACTGTT
TTAGGTTCTCGTCTCCTACCAGAACCACATATCCTGACGGGGTCGGATTCCACATCGACTCCCTTCCTCA
GGTCGGGCCACAAAAACGGCCCCCAAAGTCCCTGGGACGTCTCCCAGGGTTGCGGCCGGGTGTTCAGAAC
TCGTCAGTTCCACCACGGGTCCGCCAGATACAGAGCTAGTTAGCTAACTAGTACAGACGCAGGCGCAAAC
ATTAGATGCCGGCACAAACACGCACAAAGACAGAGACAGACACGAAACGACCGCTGGCCAGCTTACCTCC
CGGCGGGGGGGTCGGTGGTCCCTGGGCAGGGGTCTCCAAATCTCGGTGGAACCTCCAAATGAAAGACCCC
CGAGGTGGGCAGTCAATCAATCTGAGGAGACCCTCCCAAGGATCAGCGAGTCCACGATTCGGATGCAAAC
AGCAAGAGGCTTTATTGGGAATACGGGTACCCGGGCGACGCAGTCTATCGGAGGACTGGCGC
Features (pLannotate 1.2.2; 20 found; start..end, strand, type, name):
    414..512     -  CDS            env (fragment): murine leukemia virus gPr80 envelope polyprotein precursor; env; proteolytically cleaved into gp70SU and p15TM subunits
    513..714     +  CDS            TcR (fragment): tetracycline efflux protein; tet; confers resistance to tetracycline
    714..863     +  CDS            lacZα (fragment): LacZα fragment of β-galactosidase; lacZ fragment
    869..968     -  misc_feature   bom (fragment): basis of mobility region from pBR322
   1070..1105    -  CDS            rop (fragment): Rop protein, which maintains plasmids at low copy number; rop
   1200..1304    +  promoter       AmpR promoter: bla
   1305..2165    +  CDS            AmpR: β-lactamase; bla; confers resistance to ampicillin, carbenicillin, and related antibiotics
   2336..2924    +  rep_origin     ori: high-copy-number ColE1/pMB1/pBR322/pUC origin of replication
   3107..3199    +  CDS            lacI (fragment): lac repressor; lacI; The lac repressor binds to the lac operator to inhibit transcription in E. coli. This inhibition can be relieved by adding lactose or isopropyl-β-D-thiogalactopyranoside (IPTG).
   3212..3233    +  protein_bind   CAP binding site: CAP binding activates transcription in the presence of cAMP. E. coli catabolite activator protein
   3248..3278    +  promoter       lac promoter: promoter for the E. coli lac operon
   3286..3302    +  protein_bind   lac operator: The lac repressor binds to the lac operator to inhibit transcription in E. coli. This inhibition can be relieved by adding lactose or isopropyl-β-D-thiogalactopyranoside (IPTG). lac repressor encoded by lacI
   3464..3978    -  LTR            3' LTR: 3' long terminal repeat from murine embryonic stem cell virus
   4098..4128    -  misc_feature   MCS (fragment): pUC18/19 multiple cloning site
   4142..4849    -  CDS            mOrange2: mOrange2 is a basic (constitutively fluorescent) orange fluorescent protein published in 2008, derived from Discosoma sp.. It has high acid sensitivity.
   4856..5416    -  misc_feature   IRES: internal ribosome entry site (IRES) of the encephalomyocarditis virus (EMCV)
   5440..6996    -  CDS            CREB3L1: CR3L1_HUMAN - Also known as OASIS. Experimental evidence at protein level: Swiss-Prot protein existence level 1. (Microbial infection) May play a role in limiting virus spread by inhibiting proliferation of virus-infected cells. Upon infection with diverse DNA and RNA viruses, inhibits cell-cycle progression by binding to promoters and activating transcription of genes encoding cell-cycle inhibitors, such as p21/CDKN1A (PubMed:21767813). From Homo sapiens (Human).
   7010..7426    -  CDS            gag (truncated): truncated Moloney murine leukemia virus (MMLV) gag gene lacking the start codon
   7493..7834    -  misc_feature   MESV Ψ: packaging signal of murine embryonic stem cell virus
   7898..372     -  LTR            5' LTR (across the origin): 5' long terminal repeat from murine embryonic stem cell virus
