[The description below was written by a language model from this plasmid's Addgene catalogue record and pLannotate feature annotations shown in this document.]
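Description:
pMSCV-IRES-GFP/CREB3L1 is a gammaretroviral expression vector of about 8 kb, built on the murine stem cell virus backbone pMSCV-IRES-GFP and carrying the human transcription factor CREB3L1 (also known as OASIS). It is propagated in E. coli through a high-copy ColE1/pUC-type origin and selected with ampicillin via the β-lactamase gene. The remaining bacterial annotations (fragments of tet, lacZα, lacI, rop, bom and an env remnant) are non-functional backbone leftovers. The recorded host is a recombination-deficient strain, which suits plasmids with repeated LTRs.

The proviral cassette lies on the reverse strand of the sequenced record. It runs from the 5' LTR, which spans the sequence origin and supplies the MSCV promoter, through the MESV Ψ packaging signal and a truncated gag segment lacking its start codon, which aids encapsidation. The CREB3L1 coding sequence comes next, followed by an EMCV IRES, a fluorescent protein gene and the 3' LTR. A single LTR-driven bicistronic transcript therefore yields both CREB3L1 and the reporter, so fluorescence marks transduced cells expressing the insert.

Despite the "GFP" in the name, the catalogue notes that EGFP was replaced with mOrange2, and the feature table confirms an mOrange2 open reading frame, so the reporter is orange rather than green. No epitope tag on CREB3L1 is annotated.

Because the vector lacks functional gag, pol and env, these must be supplied in trans by a packaging system to produce infectious particles. The stated purpose is mammalian expression of human CREB3L1. The associated publication concerns the role of CREB3L1 in Philadelphia chromosome-negative myeloproliferative neoplasms, but the record does not specify the target cells.
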