Addgene plasmid #214767: pMSCV-IRES-GFP/CREB3L1
Purpose: Mammalian expression of human CREB3L1
Depositing lab: Norio Komatsu. Depositing organization: Juntendo University. Publication: Clinical and biological relevance of CREB3L1 in Philadelphia chromosome-negative myeloproliferative neoplasms. De Marchi F, Okuda M, Morishita S, Imai M, Baba T, Horino M, Mori Y, Furuya C, Ogata S, Yang Y, Ando J, Ando M, Araki M, Komatsu N. Leuk Res. 2022 Aug;119:106883. doi: 10.1016/j.leukres.2022.106883. Epub 2022 May 31. PubMed 35689957.
Backbone
  Vector backbone: pMSCV-IRES-GFP
  Backbone size w/o insert (bp): 6500
  Modifications to backbone: Replaced EGFP with mOrange2
  Vector type: Retroviral
Growth in bacteria
  Bacterial resistance: Ampicillin, 100 μg/mL
  Growth temperature: 37°C
  Growth strain: NEB Stable
  Copy number: Unknown
Gene/Insert
  Gene/Insert name: CREB3L1 (alt name: OASIS)
  Species: H. sapiens (human)
  Entrez Gene: CREB3L1 (a.k.a. C16DELp11.2, DEL16p11.2, OASIS, OI16)
  Promoter: MSCV
  Cloning method: Unknown
  Sequencing primers: 5′ original
Terms and licenses: Academic/Nonprofit Terms; Industry Terms: Not Available to Industry
How to cite: pMSCV-IRES-GFP/CREB3L1 was a gift from Norio Komatsu (Addgene plasmid # 214767 ; http://n2t.net/addgene:214767 ; RRID:Addgene_214767)
